Addgene plasmid #79933: pCMV-EPN-18
Purpose: PH-4GS-I3-01-myc-Late1
Depositing lab: Neil King. Publication: Designed proteins induce the formation of nanocage-containing extracellular vesicles. Votteler J, Ogohara C, Yi S, Hsia Y, Nattermann U, Belnap DM, King NP, Sundquist WI. Nature. 2016 Dec 8;540(7632):292-295. doi: 10.1038/nature20607. Epub 2016 Nov 30. PubMed 27919066.
Backbone
  Vector backbone: pCMV
  Backbone size w/o insert (bp): 5443
  Modifications to backbone: Inserts were cloned into the Kpn1 and Xho1 sites
  Vector type: Mammalian Expression, Bacterial Expression
  Selectable markers: Neomycin (select with G418)
Growth in bacteria
  Bacterial resistance: Ampicillin, 100 μg/mL
  Growth temperature: 37°C
  Growth strain: DH5alpha
  Copy number: High Copy
Gene/Insert
  Gene/Insert name: EPN-18
Terms and licenses: Academic/Nonprofit Terms; Industry Terms: Not Available to Industry
How to cite: pCMV-EPN-18 was a gift from Neil King (Addgene plasmid # 79933 ; http://n2t.net/addgene:79933 ; RRID:Addgene_79933)
