[The description below was written by a language model from this plasmid's Addgene catalogue record.]
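Description:
pCMV-EPN-18 is a mammalian expression plasmid built on a pCMV backbone (about 5.4 kb without insert), with the EPN-18 coding sequence cloned between the KpnI and XhoI sites. It is maintained as a high-copy plasmid in E. coli under ampicillin selection and carries a neomycin resistance marker, allowing G418 selection of transfected mammalian cells. The record also lists bacterial expression as a vector type, but it gives no details of any bacterial promoter. No feature table is provided, so the promoter is inferred only from the backbone name, which implies the cytomegalovirus immediate-early promoter. The origin of replication and polyadenylation signals are not stated.

The insert is summarised in the record as PH-4GS-I3-01-myc-Late1, a modular fusion protein. Reading this from the N-terminus, "PH" most likely denotes a pleckstrin homology domain serving as a membrane-binding element, although the record does not state its source protein. "4GS" indicates a flexible glycine-serine linker. I3-01 is a computationally designed self-assembling protein that forms an icosahedral nanocage. This is followed by a myc epitope tag for detection and by "Late1", apparently a viral late-domain-type motif of the kind that recruits the cellular ESCRT machinery, though its exact identity is not specified.

Together these modules combine membrane association, self-assembly and ESCRT recruitment. These are the functions needed for a designed protein to bud from cells inside membrane vesicles, in line with the associated work on enveloped protein nanocages (EPNs) released in extracellular vesicles. The construct is one variant in that series, suited to transfection studies that test how particular membrane-binding and late-domain modules affect nanocage release.
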