>Addgene plasmid #79933 | pCMV-EPN-18 | addgene partial sequence | sequence record 162338 | CMV-F 5'-CGCAAATGGGCGGTAGGCGTG-3'
TCTCTGGCTAACTAGAGAACCCACTGCTTACTGGCTTATCGAAATTAATACGACTCACTATAGGGAGACC
CAAGCTGGCTAGCGTTTAAACGGGCCCTCTAGAATTATCGATCCGGAGGTACCATGCACGGTCTGCAGGA
CGACCCGGACCTGCAAGCACTGCTCAAGGGCAGCCAGCTGCTGAAAGTTAAATCTTCTTCTTGGCGTCGT
GAACGTTTCTACAAACTCCAGGAGGACTGCAAAACCATCTGGCAGGAATCCCGTAAAGTTATGCGTTCTC
CGGAATCTCAGCTGTTCTCTATCGAAGACATCCAGGAAGTTCGTATGGGTCACCGTACCGAAGGTCTGGA
AAAATTCGCGCGTGACATCCCGGAAGACCGTTGCTTCTCCATCGTTTTCAAAGACCAGCGTAACACCCTG
GACCTGATCGCGCCGTCTCCGGCGGACGCGCAGCACTGGGTTCAGGGTCTGCGTAAAATCATCCACCACT
CTGGTTCTATGGACCAACGTCAGAAAGGTAGCGGTAGCAAGATCGAAGAGCTGTTCAAGAAACACAAGAT
CGTTGCCGTGCTGCGTGCCAATAGTGTGGAAGAAGCGAAAAAGAAAGCGCTGGCGGTTTTCCTGGGCGGC
GTTCATCTGATTGAAATTACCTTTACCGTGCCGGATGCGGATACCGTGATTAAGGAACTGAGCTTTCTGA
AGGAAATGGGCGCGATTATTGGTGCGGGCACCGTGACCAGCGTGGAGCAGTGCCGTAAAGCGGTGGAAAG
TGGCGCCGAATTCATTGTGAGTCCGCACCTGGACGAGGAAATTAGCCAATTTTGCAAGGAGAAGGGTGTG
TTCTATATGCCAGGCGTTATGACCCCGACCGAACTGGTGAAAGCCATGAAACTGGGCCATACCATCTTAA
AACTGTTTCCGGGTGA
