>Addgene plasmid #79933 | pCMV-EPN-18 | addgene partial sequence | sequence record 162339 | Bglob-pA-R 5'-ttttggcagagggaaaaaga-3'
TGAGAAGACGGGTCGTTACCGAACAGAGAACGCAGAGAGGTCAGCGGGTACAGTTCTTTGTCGATCGGCT
CCTGTTTTTGCGGTGGCGTGGTGGTTTCAACACCAGAACGGAAAGATTCTTCCGGCGGTGCGGTCGGTTC
CGGACGAGACTGCAGATCTTCTTCGCTAATCAGTTTCTGTTCGGTGCAGCCACGAATCTTCTCAACGAAC
GCCTTGGCCTTTTCCGCCACTTCCACCGGGGTGCCTTTCACTAACGCGCTGCCCACGCCCACGGCCAGCA
CGCCCGCTTTGAACCATTCGCACACATTGTCCAGATTAACACCGCCGGTTGGCACAAATTTCACATTCGG
AAACGGACCTTTCATTGCTTTAACAAACTGCGGACCCACCACCTCACCCGGAAACAGTTTTAAGATGGTA
TGGCCCAGTTTCATGGCTTTCACCAGTTCGGTCGGGGTCATAACGCCTGGCATATAGAACACACCCTTCT
CCTTGCAAAATTGGCTAATTTCCTCGTCCAGGTGCGGACTCACAATGAATTCGGCGCCACTTTCCACCGC
TTTACGGCACTGCTCCACGCTGGTCACGGTGCCCGCACCAATAATCGCGCCCATTTCCTTCAGAAAGCTC
AGTTCCTTAATCACGGTATCCGCATCCGGCACGGTAAAGGTAATTTCAATCAGATGAACGCCGCCCAGGA
AAACCGCCAGCGCTTTCTTTTTCGCTTCTTCCACACTATTGGCACGCAGCACGGCAACGATCTTGTGTTT
CTTGAACAGCTCTTCGATCTTGCTACCGCTACCTTTCTGACGTTGGTCCATAGAACCAGAGTGGTGGATG
ATTTTACGCAGACCCTGAACCCAGTGCTGCGCGTCCGCCGGAGACGGCGCGATCAGGTCCAGGGTGTTAC
GCTGGTCTTTGAAAACGATGGAGAAGCAACGGTCTTCCGGGATGTCACGCGCGAATTTT
