>Addgene plasmid #79933 | pCMV-EPN-18 | depositor full sequence | sequence record 162340 | EPN-18
CTAGAATTATCGATCCGGAGGTACCATGCACGGTCTGCAGGACGACCCGGACCTGCAAGCACTGCTCAAG
GGCAGCCAGCTGCTGAAAGTTAAATCTTCTTCTTGGCGTCGTGAACGTTTCTACAAACTCCAGGAGGACT
GCAAAACCATCTGGCAGGAATCCCGTAAAGTTATGCGTTCTCCGGAATCTCAGCTGTTCTCTATCGAAGA
CATCCAGGAAGTTCGTATGGGTCACCGTACCGAAGGTCTGGAAAAATTCGCGCGTGACATCCCGGAAGAC
CGTTGCTTCTCCATCGTTTTCAAAGACCAGCGTAACACCCTGGACCTGATCGCGCCGTCTCCGGCGGACG
CGCAGCACTGGGTTCAGGGTCTGCGTAAAATCATCCACCACTCTGGTTCTATGGACCAACGTCAGAAAGG
TAGCGGTAGCAAGATCGAAGAGCTGTTCAAGAAACACAAGATCGTTGCCGTGCTGCGTGCCAATAGTGTG
GAAGAAGCGAAAAAGAAAGCGCTGGCGGTTTTCCTGGGCGGCGTTCATCTGATTGAAATTACCTTTACCG
TGCCGGATGCGGATACCGTGATTAAGGAACTGAGCTTTCTGAAGGAAATGGGCGCGATTATTGGTGCGGG
CACCGTGACCAGCGTGGAGCAGTGCCGTAAAGCGGTGGAAAGTGGCGCCGAATTCATTGTGAGTCCGCAC
CTGGACGAGGAAATTAGCCAATTTTGCAAGGAGAAGGGTGTGTTCTATATGCCAGGCGTTATGACCCCGA
CCGAACTGGTGAAAGCCATGAAACTGGGCCATACCATCTTAAAACTGTTTCCGGGTGAGGTGGTGGGTCC
GCAGTTTGTTAAAGCAATGAAAGGTCCGTTTCCGAATGTGAAATTTGTGCCAACCGGCGGTGTTAATCTG
GACAATGTGTGCGAATGGTTCAAAGCGGGCGTGCTGGCCGTGGGCGTGGGCAGCGCGTTAGTGAAAGGCA
CCCCGGTGGAAGTGGCGGAAAAGGCCAAGGCGTTCGTTGAGAAGATTCGTGGCTGCACCGAACAGAAACT
GATTAGCGAAGAAGATCTGCAGTCTCGTCCGGAACCGACCGCACCGCCGGAAGAATCTTTCCGTTCTGGT
GTTGAAACCACCACGCCACCGCAAAAACAGGAGCCGATCGACAAAGAACTGTACCCGCTGACCTCTCTGC
GTTCTCTGTTCGGTAACGACCCGTCTTCTCAGTGACTCGAGAAGCTTGCTAGCAGATCTT
